>Addgene plasmid #26723 | D28 Cortactin GFP | addgene partial sequence | sequence record 32992 | 26723 with SV40pA-R
AGCTGCATAACAGTTAACAACAACAATTGCATTCATTTTATGTTTCAGGTTCAGGGGGAGGTGTGGGAGG
TTTTTTAAAGCAAGTAAAACCTCTACAAATGTGGTATGGCTGATTATGATCAGTTATCTAGATCCGGTGG
ATCCCGGGCCCGCGGTACCGTCGACTGCAGAATTCCTACTGCCGCAGCTCCACATAGTTGGCTGGGAAGA
GCCCGTATCTGCCCTTGCACACCCCACGCCACCAGCCATCGTCAATCATTTCTATGTTGGTGATGATGTC
ATCAGGGTCAAAGGAGATCTCATCATCGCCAGCAGCCTGGTAGTCATACAGGGCGATGGCTGTGATGCCC
AGGTCACTCTCATACCCATCGTAGGTGTCATCCTCTGCTTGATAGTGGCCAGGAGCCTCTGTAGTCTCGT
ACACGGGCTCTGATGTATAGGTCAGGCCTTGCTGGCTGCCAGCCTCAGGAATGCCTGCGGCCTCGATGCT
GTACTCAGGCTCAGGTTCGCTACCTCGGTAGCTCGGCTCGGCCTTGAACGGAGCTGCATCCTCATAGATG
GGGCTGGAGGGTGGTCTGTCTTCAATTGGTTGAGGACTAGGGGATGCAGGGGGCGTCTGCTTCTTGGCTC
TGGCTTGCTCTTCCAGCTTCCTGCGCGCCTCCTCCTGCTCCTGTCTTTCTTTGGCCATCCGCTGAGCTCT
CTCGGCTTCTGCCTTCCGCCTGTCCTCCTGCTCGGCAGATGGCACCTGGACCACTTCTTCA
