>Addgene plasmid #26723 | D28 Cortactin GFP | addgene partial sequence | sequence record 32993 | 26723 with EGFP-C
GACTCAGATCTCGAGCTCAAGCTTCGAATTCTATGTGGAAAGCCTCTGCAGGCCATGCTGTGTCCATCAC
GCAGGATGATGGAGGAGCTGATGACTGGGAGACTGATCCTGATTTTGTGAATGATGTGAGTGAAAAGGAG
CAGAGATGGGGTGCTAAAACCGTGCAGGGATCGGGGCACCAGGAACACATCAACATTCACAAGCTTCGAG
AGAATGTCTTCCAAGAACACCAGACGCTCAAGGAGAAGGAGCTGGAAACGGGACCCAAGGCTTCCCACGG
CTATGGCGGGAAGTTCGGTGTGGAGCAGGATAGGATGGACAGATCAGCCGTGGGCCATGAGTACCAGTCG
AAGCTTTCCAAGCACTGCTCACAAGTGGACTCGGTCCGGGGCTTCGGAGGCAAGTTCGGTGTCCAGATGG
ACAGGGTGGATCAGTCTGCTGTAGGCTTTGAATACCAGGGGAAGACTGAGAAGCATGCCTCCCAGAAAGA
CTACTCTAGTGGCTTCGGTGGCAAATACGGTGTGCAAGCTGACCGTGTAGACAAGAGTGCCGTGGGCTTT
GACTACCAGGGCAAGACGGAGAAGCATGAGTCTCAGAAAGATTACTCCAAAGGTTTTGGTGGCAAATATG
GGATTGACAAGGACAAGGTGGATAAAAGTGCTGTGGGCTTTGAGTATCAAGGCAAGACAGAGAAGCACGA
ATCCCAGAAAGACTATGTAAAAGGCTTTGGAGGAAAGTTTGGTGTGCAGACAGACAGACAGGACAAGTGT
GCCCTTGGCTGGGACCATCAGGAGAAGCTGCAGCTGCATGAATCCCAAAAAGACTATAAGACTGGT
