[The description below was written by a language model from this plasmid's Addgene catalogue record.]
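Description:
D28 Cortactin GFP is a mammalian expression plasmid built on the Clontech pEGFP-C1 backbone (about 4.7 kb without insert), carrying a roughly 1.7 kb mouse cortactin (Cttn, cortical actin binding protein) coding sequence inserted by restriction cloning. Because the pEGFP-C series places the multiple cloning site downstream of EGFP, the tag is fused to the N terminus of cortactin. The plasmid is maintained at high copy in E. coli under kanamycin selection, and the same backbone provides neomycin resistance, so transfected mammalian cells can be selected with G418 to obtain stable lines. The record does not list the promoter or other regulatory elements explicitly, and no feature table is available. The standard pEGFP-C1 design uses a CMV immediate-early promoter and an SV40 polyadenylation signal to drive the fusion.

The defining feature is the "D28" mutation, an in-frame deletion of 28 amino acids (residues 334–361) that removes all four mapped calpain cleavage sites in cortactin. These sites lie just after the last half repeat of the actin-binding domain and before the alpha-helical domain, so the deletion is intended to leave the flanking domains in place while removing the sites at which calpain cuts. The cortactin sequence was derived in part from an earlier FLAG-cortactin clone. The construct comes from work on how calpain proteolysis of cortactin regulates membrane protrusion during cell migration. It suits live or fixed imaging of a fluorescent cortactin lacking these cleavage sites and comparison with wild-type cortactin in protrusion and migration assays.
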