Addgene plasmid #26723: D28 Cortactin GFP
Depositing lab: Anna Huttenlocher. Depositing organization: University of Wisconsin, Madison. Publication: Proteolysis of cortactin by calpain regulates membrane protrusion during cell migration. Perrin BJ, Amann KJ, Huttenlocher A. Mol Biol Cell. 2006 Jan . 17(1):239-50. 10.1091/mbc.e05-06-0488 PubMed 16280362.
Backbone
  Vector backbone: pEGFP-C1
  Backbone manufacturer: Clontech
  Backbone size w/o insert (bp): 4700
  Vector type: Mammalian Expression
  Selectable markers: Neomycin (select with G418)
Growth in bacteria
  Bacterial resistance: Kanamycin, 50 μg/mL
  Growth temperature: 37°C
  Growth strain: DH5alpha
  Copy number: High Copy
Gene/Insert
  Gene/Insert name: Cortactin (alt name: Cortical actin binding protein)
  Species: M. musculus (mouse)
  Insert size (bp): 1679
  Mutation: Deletion removed 28 amino acids (aa# 334-361) encompassing the four calpain cleavage sites. All four sites are located immediately following the last half repeat of the actin binding domain and before the {alpha}-helical domain.
  Entrez Gene: Cttn (a.k.a. 1110020L01Rik, Ems1)
  Tag / fusion protein: EGFP (N terminal on backbone)
  Cloning method: Restriction Enzyme
  Sequencing primers: 5′ EGFP-C
Resource information
  A portion of this plasmid was derived from a plasmid made by: A FLAG-cortactin clone was a generous gift from A. Weaver (Vanderbilt University)
Terms and licenses: Academic/Nonprofit Terms; Industry Terms: Not Available to Industry
How to cite: D28 Cortactin GFP was a gift from Anna Huttenlocher (Addgene plasmid # 26723 ; http://n2t.net/addgene:26723 ; RRID:Addgene_26723)
